>Addgene plasmid #233031 | pAAV-U6-DR36(DjCas13d-SapI)-CMV-intron-MCS-pA | addgene full sequence | sequence record 463793 | Addgene NGS Result
TTGAGATCCTTTTTTTCTGCGCGTAATCTGCTGCTTGCAAACAAAAAAACCACCGCTACCAGCGGTGGTT
TGTTTGCCGGATCAAGAGCTACCAACTCTTTTTCCGAAGGTAACTGGCTTCAGCAGAGCGCAGATACCAA
ATACTGTTCTTCTAGTGTAGCCGTAGTTAGGCCACCACTTCAAGAACTCTGTAGCACCGCCTACATACCT
CGCTCTGCTAATCCTGTTACCAGTGGCTGCTGCCAGTGGCGATAAGTCGTGTCTTACCGGGTTGGACTCA
AGACGATAGTTACCGGATAAGGCGCAGCGGTCGGGCTGAACGGGGGGTTCGTGCACACAGCCCAGCTTGG
AGCGAACGACCTACACCGAACTGAGATACCTACAGCGTGAGCTATGAGAAAGCGCCACGCTTCCCGAAGG
GAGAAAGGCGGACAGGTATCCGGTAAGCGGCAGGGTCGGAACAGGAGAGCGCACGAGGGAGCTTCCAGGG
GGAAACGCCTGGTATCTTTATAGTCCTGTCGGGTTTCGCCACCTCTGACTTGAGCGTCGATTTTTGTGAT
GCTCGTCAGGGGGGCGGAGCCTATGGAAAAACGCCAGCAACGCGGCCTTTTTACGGTTCCTGGCCTTTTG
CTGGCCTTTTGCTCACATGTCCTGCAGGCAGCTGCGCGCTCGCTCGCTCACTGAGGCCGCCCGGGCGTCG
GGCGACCTTTGGTCGCCCGGCCTCAGTGAGCGAGCGAGCGCGCAGAGAGGGAGTGGCCAACTCCATCACT
AGGGGTTCCTGCGGCCGCACGCGTGAGGGCCTATTTCCCATGATTCCTTCATATTTGCATATACGATACA
AGGCTGTTAGAGAGATAATTGGAATTAATTTGACTGTAAACACAAAGATATTAGTACAAAATACGTGACG
TAGAAAGTAATAATTTCTTGGGTAGTTTGCAGTTTTAAAATTATGTTTTAAAATGGACTATCATATGCTT
ACCGTAACTTGAAAGTATTTCGATTTCTTGGCTTTATATATCTTGTGGAAAGGACGAAACACCGCAACTA
CAACCCCGTAAAAATACGGGGTTCTGAAACGGAAGAGCGAGCTCTTCTTTTTTTTCTGTACAACGCGTGA
GGGCCTATTTCCCATGATTCCTTCATATTTGCATATACGATACAAGGCTGTTAGAGAGATAATTGGAATT
AATTTGACTGTAAACACAAAGATATTAGTACAAAATACGTGACGTAGAAAGTAATAATTTCTTGGGTAGT
TTGCAGTTTTAAAATTATGTTTTAAAATGGACTATCATATGCTTACCGTAACTTGAAAGTATTTCGATTT
CTTGGCTTTATATATCTTGTGGAAAGGACGAAACACCGCAACTACAACCCCGTAAAAATACGGGGTTCTG
AAACGGAAGAGCGAGCTCTTCTTTTTTTTCTGTACAACGCGTCTAGTTATTAATAGTAATCAATTACGGG
GTCATTAGTTCATAGCCCATATATGGAGTTCCGCGTTACATAACTTACGGTAAATGGCCCGCCTGGCTGA
CCGCCCAACGACCCCCGCCCATTGACGTCAATAATGACGTATGTTCCCATAGTAACGCCAATAGGGACTT
TCCATTGACGTCAATGGGTGGAGTATTTACGGTAAACTGCCCACTTGGCAGTACATCAAGTGTATCATAT
GCCAAGTACGCCCCCTATTGACGTCAATGACGGTAAATGGCCCGCCTGGCATTATGCCCAGTACATGACC
TTATGGGACTTTCCTACTTGGCAGTACATCTACGTATTAGTCATCGCTATTACCATGGTGATGCGGTTTT
GGCAGTACATCAATGGGCGTGGATAGCGGTTTGACTCACGGGGATTTCCAAGTCTCCACCCCATTGACGT
CAATGGGAGTTTGTTTTGGCACCAAAATCAACGGGACTTTCCAAAATGTCGTAACAACTCCGCCCCATTG
ACGCAAATGGGCGGTAGGCGTGTACGGTGGGAGGTCTATATAAGCAGAGCTCGTTTAGTGAACCGTCAGA
TCGCCTGGAGACGCCATCCACGCTGTTTTGACCTCCATAGAAGACACCGGGACCGATCCAGCCTCCGCGG
ATTCGAATCCCGGCCGGGAACGGTGCATTGGAACGCGGATTCCCCGTGCCAAGAGTGACGTAAGTACCGC
CTATAGAGTCTATAGGCCCACAAAAAATGCTTTCTTCTTTTAATATACTTTTTTGTTTATCTTATTTCTA
ATACTTTCCCTAATCTCTTTCTTTCAGGGCAATAATGATACAATGTATCATGCCTCTTTGCACCATTCTA
AAGAATAACAGTGATAATTTCTGGGTTAAGGCAATAGCAATATTTCTGCATATAAATATTTCTGCATATA
AATTGTAACTGATGTAAGAGGTTTCATATTGCTAATAGCAGCTACAATCCAGCTACCATTCTGCTTTTAT
TTTATGGTTGGGATAAGGCTGGATTATTCTGAGTCCAAGCTAGGCCCTTTTGCTAATCATGTTCATACCT
CTTATCTTCCTCCCACAGCTCCTGGGCAACGTGCTGGTCTGTGTGCTGGCCCATCACTTTGGCAAAGAAT
TGGGATTCGAACATCGATTGAATTCTGCAGTCGGGGATCTACGGGTGGCATCCCTGTGACCCCTCCCCAG
TGCCTCTCCTGGCCCTGGAAGTTGCCACTCCAGTGCCCACCAGCCTTGTCCTAATAAAATTAAGTTGCAT
CATTTTGTCTGACTAGGTGTCCTTCTATAATATTATGGGGTGGAGGGGGGTGGTATGGAGCAAGGGGCAA
GTTGGGAAGACAACCTGTAGGGCCTGCGGGGTCTATTGGGAACCAAGCTGGAGTGCAGTGGCACAATCTT
GGCTCACTGCAATCTCCGCCTCCTGGGTTCAAGCGATTCTCCTGCCTCAGCCTCCCGAGTTGTTGGGATT
CCAGGCATGCATGACCAGGCTCAGCTAATTTTTGTTTTTTTGGTAGAGACGGGGTTTCACCATATTGGCC
AGGCTGGTCTCCAACTCCTAATCTCAGGTGATCTACCCACCTTGGCCTCCCAAATTGCTGGGATTACAGG
CGTGAACCACTGCTCCCTTCCCTGTCCTTCTGATTTTGTAGGTAACCGGGCCCAATGGCGCGCTAGATAA
TACGTAGATCCAGACATGATAAGATACATTGATGAGTTTGGACAAACCACAACTAGAATGCAGTGAAAAA
AATGCTTTATTTGTGAAATTTGTGATGCTATTGCTTTATTTGTAACCATTATAAGCTGCAATAAACAAGT
TAACAACAACAATTGCATTCATTTTATGTTTCAGGTTCAGGGGGAGGTGTGGGAGGTTTTTTAATTCTTG
CGGCCGCGGCGGTACCGGTAACCACGTGCGGACCGAGCGGCCGCAGGAACCCCTAGTGATGGAGTTGGCC
ACTCCCTCTCTGCGCGCTCGCTCGCTCACTGAGGCCGGGCGACCAAAGGTCGCCCGACGCCCGGGCTTTG
CCCGGGCGGCCTCAGTGAGCGAGCGAGCGCGCAGCTGCCTGCAGGGGCGCCTGATGCGGTATTTTCTCCT
TACGCATCTGTGCGGTATTTCACACCGCATA
[95 nt withheld, positions 3602-3696]
T
[46 nt withheld, positions 3698-3743]
C
[141 nt withheld, positions 3745-3885]
CCTTTGACGTTGGAGTCCACGTTCTTT
[37 nt withheld, positions 3913-3949]
ACTCTATCTCGGGCTATTCTTTTGATTTATAAGGGATTTTGCCGATTTCGGTCTATTGGTTAAAAAATGA
GCTGATTTAACAAAAATTTAACGCGAATTTTAACAAAATATTAACGTTTACAATTTTATGGTGCACTCTC
AGTACAATCTGCTCTGATGCCGCATAGTTAAGCCAGCCCCGACACCCGCCAACACCCGCTGACGCGCCCT
GACGGGCTTGTCTGCTCCCGGCATCCGCTTACAGACAAGCTGTGACCGTCTCCGGGAGCTGCATGTGTCA
GAGGTTTTCACCGTCATCACCGAAACGCGCGAGACGAAAGGGCCTCGTGATACGCCTATTTTTATAGGTT
AATGTCATGATAATAATGGTTTCTTAGACGTCAGGTGGCACTTTTCGGGGAAATGTGCGCGGAACCCCTA
TTTGTTTATTTTTCTAAATACATTCAAATATGTATCCGCTCATGAGACAATAACCCTGATAAATGCTTCA
ATAATATTGAAAAAGGAAGAGTATGAGTATTCAACATTTCCGTGTCGCCCTTATTCCCTTTTTTGCGGCA
TTTTGCCTTCCTGTTTTTGCTCACCCAGAAACGCTGGTGAAAGTAAAAGATGCTGAAGATCAGTTGGGTG
CACGAGTGGGTTACATCGAACTGGATCTCAACAGCGGTAAGATCCTTGAGAGTTTTCGCCCCGAAGAACG
TTTTCCAATGATGAGCACTTTTAAAGTTCTGCTATGTGGCGCGGTATTATCCCGTATTGACGCCGGGCAA
GAGCAACTCGGTCGCCGCATACACTATTCTCAGAATGACTTGGTTGAGTACTCACCAGTCACAGAAAAGC
ATCTTACGGATGGCATGACAGTAAGAGAATTATGCAGTGCTGCCATAACCATGAGTGATAACACTGCGGC
CAACTTACTTCTGACAACGATCGGAGGACCGAAGGAGCTAACCGCTTTTTTGCACAACATGGGGGATCAT
GTAACTCGCCTTGATCGTTGGGAACCGGAGCTGAATGAAGCCATACCAAACGACGAGCGTGACACCACGA
TGCCTGTAGCAATGGCAACAACGTTGCGCAAACTATTAACTGGCGAACTACTTACTCTAGCTTCCCGGCA
ACAATTAATAGACTGGATGGAGGCGGATAAAGTTGCAGGACCACTTCTGCGCTCGGCCCTTCCGGCTGGC
TGGTTTATTGCTGATAAATCTGGAGCCGGTGAGCGTGGGTCTCGCGGTATCATTGCAGCACTGGGGCCAG
ATGGTAAGCCCTCCCGTATCGTAGTTATCTACACGACGGGGAGTCAGGCAACTATGGATGAACGAAATAG
ACAGATCGCTGAGATAGGTGCCTCACTGATTAAGCATTGGTAACTGTCAGACCAAGTTTACTCATATATA
CTTTAGATTGATTTAAAACTTCATTTTTAATTTAAAAGGATCTAGGTGAAGATCCTTTTTGATAATCTCA
TGACCAAAATCCCTTAACGTGAGTTTTCGTTCCACTGAGCGTCAGACCCCGTAGAAAAGATCAAAGGATC
TTC
Features (pLannotate 1.2.2; 21 found; start..end, strand, type, name):
      1..589     +  rep_origin     ori: high-copy-number ColE1/pMB1/pBR322/pUC origin of replication
    662..689     +  repeat_region  AAV2 ITR (fragment): inverted terminal repeat of adeno-associated virus serotype 2 inverted
    718..745     +  repeat_region  AAV2 ITR (fragment): inverted terminal repeat of adeno-associated virus serotype 2 inverted
    795..1035    +  promoter       U6 promoter: RNA polymerase III promoter for human U6 snRNA
   1095..1112    +  terminator     CYC1 terminator (fragment): S. cerevisiae CYC1; transcription terminator for CYC1
   1119..1359    +  promoter       U6 promoter: RNA polymerase III promoter for human U6 snRNA
   1419..1436    +  terminator     CYC1 terminator (fragment): S. cerevisiae CYC1; transcription terminator for CYC1
   1504..1807    +  enhancer       CMV enhancer: human cytomegalovirus immediate early enhancer
   1808..2011    +  promoter       CMV promoter: human cytomegalovirus (CMV) immediate early promoter
   2160..2187    +  intron         CMV intron (fragment): modified intron A from human cytomegalovirus (CMV)
   2192..2538    +  intron         β-globin intron (fragment): internally truncated intron from human β-globin
   2536..2619    +  CDS            HBB (fragment): HBB_ATEBE - Experimental evidence at protein level: Swiss-Prot protein existence level 1. Involved in oxygen transport from the lung to the various peripheral tissues. From Ateles belzebuth (White-bellied spider monkey).
   2633..3109    +  polyA_signal   hGH poly(A) signal: human growth hormone polyadenylation signal
   3157..3291    -  polyA_signal   SV40 poly(A) signal: SV40 polyadenylation signal
   3405..3545    +  repeat_region  AAV2 ITR: inverted terminal repeat of adeno-associated virus serotype 2 inverted
   3550..3601    -  misc_feature   bom (fragment): basis of mobility region from pBR322
   3620..4075    +  rep_origin     f1 ori (sequence partly withheld): f1 bacteriophage origin of replication; arrow indicates direction of (+) strand synthesis
   4076..4125    -  misc_feature   bom (fragment): basis of mobility region from pBR322
   4227..4262    -  CDS            rop (fragment): Rop protein, which maintains plasmids at low copy number; rop
   4357..4461    +  promoter       AmpR promoter: bla
   4462..5322    +  CDS            AmpR: β-lactamase; bla; confers resistance to ampicillin, carbenicillin, and related antibiotics
