[The description below was written by a language model from this plasmid's Addgene catalogue record and pLannotate feature annotations shown in this document.]
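Description:
pAAV-U6-DR36(DjCas13d-SapI)-CMV-intron-MCS-pA is an adeno-associated virus transfer plasmid built on a pAAV backbone and intended to express a guide RNA compatible with the RNA-targeting nuclease DjCas13d. It is maintained in bacteria as a high-copy plasmid through a ColE1/pUC-type origin with ampicillin selection (β-lactamase under its own promoter), and it also carries an f1 phage origin. The payload lies between AAV2 inverted terminal repeats, which allow the intervening DNA to be packaged into AAV particles. The annotation detects one complete ITR and only short fragments of the other, which may simply reflect how poorly these repeats sequence and annotate.

Within the ITRs, the table shows two tandem copies of the human U6 RNA polymerase III promoter. According to the depositor's comment, each is paired with a Cas13d direct repeat (the "DR36" of the name, which is not itself annotated). Cutting with SapI and ligating in a spacer leaves a single U6-DR unit driving the finished gRNA. No targeting sequence is present as supplied. The short "CYC1 terminator" hits after each U6 promoter are 18-nt fragments and are probably incidental matches.

Downstream is a separate Pol II cassette with the CMV enhancer and promoter, a chimeric intron region annotated as CMV intron A and β-globin intron fragments, a multiple cloning site (named in the plasmid title but not annotated) and the hGH polyadenylation signal. An SV40 poly(A) signal lies in reverse orientation just beyond it. This cassette is empty, so a protein-coding insert could be added alongside the guide. The construct serves as a cloning backbone for AAV-delivered Cas13d guides for RNA knockdown. The record does not name an encoded nuclease, so DjCas13d presumably comes from a separate vector.
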