Addgene plasmid #233031: pAAV-U6-DR36(DjCas13d-SapI)-CMV-intron-MCS-pA
Purpose: To express a DjCas13d-compatible gRNA
Depositing lab: Jonathan Ploski. Depositing organization: Pennsylvania State University, College of Medicine. Publication: Adeno-associated viral vector resource for the RNA-targeting Cas13d: A comparison of high-fidelity variants, DjCas13d and hfCas13d. Back F, Sandoval A, Vu LM, Hong VM, Bhaskara A, Rodriguez SR, O'Brien JT, Kolber BJ, Kroener S, Ploski JE. Mol Ther Methods Clin Dev. 2025 Aug 20;33(4):101565. doi: 10.1016/j.omtm.2025.101565. eCollection 2025 Dec 11. PubMed 41020266.
Backbone
  Vector backbone: pAAV
  Vector type: AAV
Growth in bacteria
  Bacterial resistance: Ampicillin, 100 μg/mL
  Growth temperature: 37°C
  Growth strain: NEB Stable
  Copy number: High Copy
Gene/Insert
  Gene/Insert name: DjCas13d-compatible gRNA expression cassette
  gRNA/shRNA sequence: Unknown
  Species: Synthetic
  Cloning method: Unknown
Terms and licenses: Academic/Nonprofit Terms; Industry Terms: Not Available to Industry
Depositor comments: Contains two U6-DRs; once you cut with SapI and ligate the gRNA into the plasmid there will only be one U6DR
How to cite: pAAV-U6-DR36(DjCas13d-SapI)-CMV-intron-MCS-pA was a gift from Jonathan Ploski (Addgene plasmid # 233031 ; http://n2t.net/addgene:233031 ; RRID:Addgene_233031)
